Addgene plasmid #50477: pAAV-CaMKIIa-hM4D(Gi)-mCherry
Purpose: Gi-coupled hM4D DREADD fused with mCherry under the control of CaMKIIa promoter
Depositing lab: Bryan Roth.
Backbone
  Vector backbone: pAAV
  Backbone size w/o insert (bp): 4818
  Total vector size (bp): 7553
  Vector type: AAV
Growth in bacteria
  Bacterial resistance: Ampicillin, 100 μg/mL
  Growth temperature: 37°C
  Growth strain: NEB Stable
  Copy number: Low Copy
Gene/Insert
  Gene/Insert name: hM4D(Gi)-mCherry
  Species: H. sapiens (human)
  Insert size (bp): 2169
  Mutation: See supplemental documents for DREADD mutations
  Entrez Gene: CHRM4 (a.k.a. HM4, M4R)
  Promoter: CaMKIIa
  Tag / fusion protein: mCherry (C terminal on insert)
  Cloning method: Restriction Enzyme; 5′ cloning site Sal I (not destroyed); 3′ cloning site EcoR I (not destroyed)
  Sequencing primers: 5′ ATGCTGACGAAGGCTCGCGA; 3′ GCATTAAAGCAGCGTATCCACATAGC
Terms and licenses: Academic/Nonprofit Terms; Industry Terms: Not Available to Industry
Depositor comments: These plasmids were generated as part of the Illuminating the Druggable Genome (IDG) program sponsored by the NIH Common Fund. The goal of this program is to identify, gather, and distribute information and resources for proteins that currently are not well-studied yet belong to commonly drug-targeted protein families: protein kinases, non-olfactory G-protein coupled receptors (GPCRs), and ion channels. The IDG program is designed to develop fundamental research tools for understudied proteins, elucidate their function, and disseminate the IDG-related resources and data to the greater scientific community.
How to cite: pAAV-CaMKIIa-hM4D(Gi)-mCherry was a gift from Bryan Roth (Addgene plasmid # 50477 ; http://n2t.net/addgene:50477 ; RRID:Addgene_50477) For viral preps, please replace (Addgene plasmid # 50477) in the above sentence with: (Addgene viral prep # 50477-AAV1), (Addgene viral prep # 50477-AAV2), (Addgene viral prep # 50477-AAV5), (Addgene viral prep # 50477-AAV8), or (Addgene viral prep # 50477-AAV9)
