[The description below was written by a language model from this plasmid's Addgene catalogue record, the feature table of its GenBank file and pLannotate feature annotations shown in this document.]
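Description:
pAAV-CaMKIIa-hM4D(Gi)-mCherry is an adeno-associated virus transfer plasmid of about 7.5 kb, built on a pAAV backbone and used to package a chemogenetic silencing receptor into recombinant AAV. It is propagated in E. coli under ampicillin selection (bla/AmpR with its own promoter) and carries a ColE1/pUC-type origin plus an f1 phage origin. The annotation calls the origin high-copy, but the catalogue lists the plasmid as low copy and names a recombination-deficient strain, which fits the tendency of ITR-containing plasmids to rearrange. The three records give slightly different total lengths (7,542 to 7,594), and the sequencing-derived annotation detects only fragments of the left ITR, whereas the full-sequence record shows a functional alternate AAV2 ITR there.

Between the two AAV2 inverted terminal repeats, which are the cis elements needed for genome replication and encapsidation, lies a single expression cassette. The mouse CaMKIIα promoter, commonly used to bias expression toward excitatory forebrain neurons, drives a Kozak-initiated open reading frame encoding human CHRM4 (muscarinic M4 receptor) in its DREADD form, hM4D(Gi). The specific DREADD mutations are not listed in the record, which refers to supplemental documents. mCherry is fused to the receptor's C terminus, so expressing cells can be identified by red fluorescence. A WPRE follows the coding sequence to enhance transcript stability and expression, and the human growth hormone polyadenylation signal terminates the message. The insert sits between retained SalI and EcoRI sites.

As a Gi-coupled designer receptor, hM4D is typically used to inhibit neuronal activity reversibly when a synthetic ligand is administered. The construct was produced within a programme developing tools for understudied druggable proteins, and ready-made viral preparations are available in several AAV serotypes.
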