LOCUS       Exported 7542 bp ds-DNA circular SYN 30-AUG-2022
DEFINITION  Gi-coupled hM4D DREADD fused with mCherry under the control of
            CaMKIIa promoter.
ACCESSION   .
VERSION     .
KEYWORDS    pAAV-CaMKIIa-hM4D(Gi)-mCherry
SOURCE      synthetic DNA construct
  ORGANISM  synthetic DNA construct
REFERENCE   1 (bases 1 to 7542)
  AUTHORS   Bryan Roth
  TITLE     Roth lab DREADDs
  JOURNAL   Unpublished
REFERENCE   2 (bases 1 to 7542)
  AUTHORS   .
  TITLE     Direct Submission
  JOURNAL   Exported Aug 30, 2022 from SnapGene Server 1.1.58
            http://www.snapgene.com
FEATURES             Location/Qualifiers
     source          1..7542
                     /organism="synthetic DNA construct"
                     /mol_type="other DNA"
     repeat_region   1..130
                     /label=AAV2 ITR (alternate)
                     /note="Functional equivalent of wild-type AAV2 ITR"
     promoter        149..1437
                     /label=CaMKII promoter
                     /note="promoter for the mouse calcium/calmodulin-dependent
                     kinase II alpha subunit"
     regulatory      1470..1479
                     /regulatory_class="other"
                     /note="vertebrate consensus sequence for strong initiation
                     of translation (Kozak, 1987)"
     regulatory      2928..2937
                     /regulatory_class="other"
                     /note="vertebrate consensus sequence for strong initiation
                     of translation (Kozak, 1987)"
     CDS             2934..3644
                     /codon_start=1
                     /product="monomeric derivative of DsRed fluorescent protein
                     (Shaner et al., 2004)"
                     /label=mCherry
                     /note="mammalian codon-optimized"
                     /translation="MVSKGEEDNMAIIKEFMRFKVHMEGSVNGHEFEIEGEGEGRPYEG
                     TQTAKLKVTKGGPLPFAWDILSPQFMYGSKAYVKHPADIPDYLKLSFPEGFKWERVMNF
                     EDGGVVTVTQDSSLQDGEFIYKVKLRGTNFPSDGPVMQKKTMGWEASSERMYPEDGALK
                     GEIKQRLKLKDGGHYDAEVKTTYKAKKPVQLPGAYNVNIKLDITSHNEDYTIVEQYERA
                     EGRHSTGGMDELYK"
     primer_bind     complement(3079..3097)
                     /label=mCherry-R
                     /note="mCherry, reverse primer"
     primer_bind     3347..3366
                     /label=mCherry-F
                     /note="mCherry, forward primer"
     misc_feature    3669..4257
                     /label=WPRE
                     /note="woodchuck hepatitis virus posttranscriptional
                     regulatory element"
     primer_bind     complement(3722..3742)
                     /label=WPRE-R
                     /note="WPRE, reverse primer"
     CDS             complement(4140..4151)
                     /codon_start=1
                     /product="Factor Xa recognition and cleavage site"
                     /label=Factor Xa site
                     /translation="IEGR"
     polyA_signal    4289..4765
                     /label=hGH poly(A) signal
                     /note="human growth hormone polyadenylation signal"
     primer_bind     complement(4488..4507)
                     /label=hGH-PA-R
                     /note="Human growth hormone terminator, reverse primer"
     repeat_region   4805..4945
                     /label=AAV2 ITR
                     /note="inverted terminal repeat of adeno-associated virus
                     serotype 2"
     repeat_region   4805..4934
                     /label=AAV2 ITR
     rep_origin      5020..5475
                     /direction=RIGHT
                     /label=f1 ori
                     /note="f1 bacteriophage origin of replication; arrow
                     indicates direction of (+) strand synthesis"
     primer_bind     complement(5107..5126)
                     /label=F1ori-R
                     /note="F1 origin, reverse primer"
     primer_bind     5317..5338
                     /label=F1ori-F
                     /note="F1 origin, forward primer"
     primer_bind     complement(5492..5511)
                     /label=pRS-marker
                     /note="pRS vectors, use to sequence yeast selectable
                     marker"
     primer_bind     5611..5633
                     /label=pGEX 3'
                     /note="pGEX vectors, reverse primer"
     primer_bind     complement(5671..5689)
                     /label=pBRforEco
                     /note="pBR322 vectors, upsteam of EcoRI site, forward
                     primer"
     promoter        5757..5861
                     /gene="bla"
                     /label=AmpR promoter
     CDS             5862..6722
                     /codon_start=1
                     /gene="bla"
                     /product="beta-lactamase"
                     /label=AmpR
                     /note="confers resistance to ampicillin, carbenicillin, and
                     related antibiotics"
                     /translation="MSIQHFRVALIPFFAAFCLPVFAHPETLVKVKDAEDQLGARVGYI
                     ELDLNSGKILESFRPEERFPMMSTFKVLLCGAVLSRIDAGQEQLGRRIHYSQNDLVEYS
                     PVTEKHLTDGMTVRELCSAAITMSDNTAANLLLTTIGGPKELTAFLHNMGDHVTRLDRW
                     EPELNEAIPNDERDTTMPVAMATTLRKLLTGELLTLASRQQLIDWMEADKVAGPLLRSA
                     LPAGWFIADKSGAGERGSRGIIAALGPDGKPSRIVVIYTTGSQATMDERNRQIAEIGAS
                     LIKHW"
     primer_bind     complement(6080..6099)
                     /label=Amp-R
                     /note="Ampicillin resistance gene, reverse primer"
     rep_origin      6893..7481
                     /direction=RIGHT
                     /label=ori
                     /note="high-copy-number ColE1/pMB1/pBR322/pUC origin of
                     replication"
     primer_bind     7382..7401
                     /label=pBR322ori-F
                     /note="pBR322 origin, forward primer"
ORIGIN
        1 cctgcaggca gctgcgcgct cgctcgctca ctgaggccgc ccgggcgtcg ggcgaccttt
       61 ggtcgcccgg cctcagtgag cgagcgagcg cgcagagagg gagtggccaa ctccatcact
      121 aggggttcct gcggccgcac gcgtttaaca ttatggcctt aggtcacttc atctccatgg
      181 ggttcttctt ctgattttct agaaaatgag atgggggtgc agagagcttc ctcagtgacc
      241 tgcccagggt cacatcagaa atgtcagagc tagaacttga actcagatta ctaatcttaa
      301 attccatgcc ttgggggcat gcaagtacga tatacagaag gagtgaactc attagggcag
      361 atgaccaatg agtttaggaa agaagagtcc agggcagggt acatctacac cacccgccca
      421 gccctgggtg agtccagcca cgttcacctc attatagttg cctctctcca gtcctacctt
      481 gacgggaagc acaagcagaa actgggacag gagccccagg agaccaaatc ttcatggtcc
      541 ctctgggagg atgggtgggg agagctgtgg cagaggcctc aggaggggcc ctgctgctca
      601 gtggtgacag ataggggtga gaaagcagac agagtcattc cgtcagcatt ctgggtctgt
      661 ttggtacttc ttctcacgct aaggtggcgg tgtgatatgc acaatggcta aaaagcaggg
      721 agagctggaa agaaacaagg acagagacag aggccaagtc aaccagacca attcccagag
      781 gaagcaaaga aaccattaca gagactacaa gggggaaggg aaggagagat gaattagctt
      841 cccctgtaaa ccttagaacc cagctgttgc cagggcaacg gggcaatacc tgtctcttca
      901 gaggagatga agttgccagg gtaactacat cctgtctttc tcaaggacca tcccagaatg
      961 tggcacccac tagccgttac catagcaact gcctctttgc cccacttaat cccatcccgt
     1021 ctgttaaaag ggccctatag ttggaggtgg gggaggtagg aagagcgatg atcacttgtg
     1081 gactaagttt gttcgcatcc ccttctccaa ccccctcagt acatcaccct gggggaacag
     1141 ggtccacttg ctcctgggcc cacacagtcc tgcagtattg tgtatataag gccagggcaa
     1201 agaggagcag gttttaaagt gaaaggcagg caggtgttgg ggaggcagtt accggggcaa
     1261 cgggaacagg gcgtttcgga ggtggttgcc atggggacct ggatgctgac gaaggctcgc
     1321 gaggctgtga gcagccacag tgccctgctc agaagcccca agctcgtcag tcaagccggt
     1381 tctccgtttg cactcaggag cacgggcagg cgagtggccc ctagttctgg gggcagctct
     1441 agagcggtac cggatcctct agagtcgacg ccaccatggc caacttcaca cctgtcaatg
     1501 gcagctcggg caatcagtcc gtgcgcctgg tcacgtcatc atcccacaat cgctatgaga
     1561 cggtggaaat ggtcttcatt gccacagtga caggctccct gagcctggtg actgtcgtgg
     1621 gcaacatcct ggtgatgctg tccatcaagg tcaacaggca gctgcagaca gtcaacaact
     1681 acttcctctt cagcctggcg tgtgctgatc tcatcatagg cgccttctcc atgaacctct
     1741 acaccgtgta catcatcaag ggctactggc ccctgggcgc cgtggtctgc gacctgtggc
     1801 tggccctgga ctgcgtggtg agcaacgcct ccgtcatgaa ccttctcatc atcagctttg
     1861 accgctactt ctgcgtcacc aagcctctca cctaccctgc ccggcgcacc accaagatgg
     1921 caggcctcat gattgctgct gcctgggtac tgtccttcgt gctctgggcg cctgccatct
     1981 tgttctggca gtttgtggtg ggtaagcgga cggtgcccga caaccagtgc ttcatccagt
     2041 tcctgtccaa cccagcagtg acctttggca cagccattgc tggcttctac ctgcctgtgg
     2101 tcatcatgac ggtgctgtac atccacatct ccctggccag tcgcagccga gtccacaagc
     2161 accggcccga gggcccgaag gagaagaaag ccaagacgct ggccttcctc aagagcccac
     2221 taatgaagca gagcgtcaag aagcccccgc ccggggaggc cgcccgggag gagctgcgca
     2281 atggcaagct ggaggaggcc cccccgccag cgctgccacc gccaccgcgc cccgtggctg
     2341 ataaggacac ttccaatgag tccagctcag gcagtgccac ccagaacacc aaggaacgcc
     2401 cagccacaga gctgtccacc acagaggcca ccacgcccgc catgcccgcc cctcccctgc
     2461 agccgcgggc cctcaaccca gcctccagat ggtccaagat ccagattgtg acgaagcaga
     2521 caggcaatga gtgtgtgaca gccattgaga ttgtgcctgc cacgccggct ggcatgcgcc
     2581 ctgcggccaa cgtggcccgc aagttcgcca gcatcgctcg caaccaggtg cgcaagaagc
     2641 ggcagatggc ggcccgggag cgcaaagtga cacgaacgat ctttgccatt ctgctggcct
     2701 tcatcctcac ctggacgccc tacaacgtca tggtcctggt gaacaccttc tgccagagct
     2761 gcatccctga cacggtgtgg tccattggct actggctctg ctacgtcaac agcaccatca
     2821 accctgcctg ctatgctctg tgcaacgcca cctttaaaaa gaccttccgg cacctgctgc
     2881 tgtgccagta tcggaacatc ggcactgcca ggcgggatcc accggtcgcc accatggtga
     2941 gcaagggcga ggaggataac atggccatca tcaaggagtt catgcgcttc aaggtgcaca
     3001 tggagggctc cgtgaacggc cacgagttcg agatcgaggg cgagggcgag ggccgcccct
     3061 acgagggcac ccagaccgcc aagctgaagg tgaccaaggg tggccccctg cccttcgcct
     3121 gggacatcct gtcccctcag ttcatgtacg gctccaaggc ctacgtgaag caccccgccg
     3181 acatccccga ctacttgaag ctgtccttcc ccgagggctt caagtgggag cgcgtgatga
     3241 acttcgagga cggcggcgtg gtgaccgtga cccaggactc ctccctgcag gacggcgagt
     3301 tcatctacaa ggtgaagctg cgcggcacca acttcccctc cgacggcccc gtaatgcaga
     3361 agaagaccat gggctgggag gcctcctccg agcggatgta ccccgaggac ggcgccctga
     3421 agggcgagat caagcagagg ctgaagctga aggacggcgg ccactacgac gctgaggtca
     3481 agaccaccta caaggccaag aagcccgtgc agctgcccgg cgcctacaac gtcaacatca
     3541 agttggacat cacctcccac aacgaggact acaccatcgt ggaacagtac gaacgcgccg
     3601 agggccgcca ctccaccggc ggcatggacg agctgtacaa gtaagaattc gatatcaagc
     3661 ttatcgataa tcaacctctg gattacaaaa tttgtgaaag attgactggt attcttaact
     3721 atgttgctcc ttttacgcta tgtggatacg ctgctttaat gcctttgtat catgctattg
     3781 cttcccgtat ggctttcatt ttctcctcct tgtataaatc ctggttgctg tctctttatg
     3841 aggagttgtg gcccgttgtc aggcaacgtg gcgtggtgtg cactgtgttt gctgacgcaa
     3901 cccccactgg ttggggcatt gccaccacct gtcagctcct ttccggaact ttcgctttcc
     3961 ccctccctat tgccacggcg gaactcatcg ccgcctgcct tgcccgctgc tggacagggg
     4021 ctcggctgtt gggcactgac aattccgtgg tgttgtcggg gaaatcatcg tcctttcctt
     4081 ggctgctcgc ctatgttgcc acctggattc tgcgcgggac gtccttctgc tacgtccctt
     4141 cggccctcaa tccagcggac cttccttccc gcggcctgct gccggctctg cggcctcttc
     4201 cgcgtcttcg ccttcgccct cagacgagtc ggatctccct ttgggccgcc tccccgcatc
     4261 gataccgagc gctgctcgag agatctacgg gtggcatccc tgtgacccct ccccagtgcc
     4321 tctcctggcc ctggaagttg ccactccagt gcccaccagc cttgtcctaa taaaattaag
     4381 ttgcatcatt ttgtctgact aggtgtcctt ctataatatt atggggtgga ggggggtggt
     4441 atggagcaag gggcaagttg ggaagacaac ctgtagggcc tgcggggtct attgggaacc
     4501 aagctggagt gcagtggcac aatcttggct cactgcaatc tccgcctcct gggttcaagc
     4561 gattctcctg cctcagcctc ccgagttgtt gggattccag gcatgcatga ccaggctcag
     4621 ctaatttttg tttttttggt agagacgggg tttcaccata ttggccaggc tggtctccaa
     4681 ctcctaatct caggtgatct acccaccttg gcctcccaaa ttgctgggat tacaggcgtg
     4741 aaccactgct cccttccctg tccttctgat tttgtaggta accacgtgcg gaccgagcgg
     4801 ccgcaggaac ccctagtgat ggagttggcc actccctctc tgcgcgctcg ctcgctcact
     4861 gaggccgggc gaccaaaggt cgcccgacgc ccgggctttg cccgggcggc ctcagtgagc
     4921 gagcgagcgc gcagctgcct gcaggggcgc ctgatgcggt attttctcct tacgcatctg
     4981 tgcggtattt cacaccgcat annnnnnnnn nnnnnnnnnn nnnnnnnnnn nnnnnnnnnn
     5041 nnnnnnnnnn nnnnnnnnnn nnnnnnnnnn nnnnnnnnnn nnnnnnnnnn nnnnnntnnn
     5101 nnnnnnnnnn nnnnnnnnnn nnnnnnnnnn nnnnnnnnnn nnncnnnnnn nnnnnnnnnn
     5161 nnnnnnnnnn nnnnnnnnnn nnnnnnnnnn nnnnnnnnnn nnnnnnnnnn nnnnnnnnnn
     5221 nnnnnnnnnn nnnnnnnnnn nnnnnnnnnn nnnnnnnnnn nnnnnnnnnn nnnnnnnnnn
     5281 nnnnnccttt gacgttggag tccacgttct ttaatagtgg actcttgttc caaactggaa
     5341 caacactcaa ctctatctcg ggctattctt ttgatttata agggattttg ccgatttcgg
     5401 tctattggtt aaaaaatgag ctgatttaac aaaaatttaa cgcgaatttt aacaaaatat
     5461 taacgtttac aattttatgg tgcactctca gtacaatctg ctctgatgcc gcatagttaa
     5521 gccagccccg acacccgcca acacccgctg acgcgccctg acgggcttgt ctgctcccgg
     5581 catccgctta cagacaagct gtgaccgtct ccgggagctg catgtgtcag aggttttcac
     5641 cgtcatcacc gaaacgcgcg agacgaaagg gcctcgtgat acgcctattt ttataggtta
     5701 atgtcatgat aataatggtt tcttagacgt caggtggcac ttttcgggga aatgtgcgcg
     5761 gaacccctat ttgtttattt ttctaaatac attcaaatat gtatccgctc atgagacaat
     5821 aaccctgata aatgcttcaa taatattgaa aaaggaagag tatgagtatt caacatttcc
     5881 gtgtcgccct tattcccttt tttgcggcat tttgccttcc tgtttttgct cacccagaaa
     5941 cgctggtgaa agtaaaagat gctgaagatc agttgggtgc acgagtgggt tacatcgaac
     6001 tggatctcaa cagcggtaag atccttgaga gttttcgccc cgaagaacgt tttccaatga
     6061 tgagcacttt taaagttctg ctatgtggcg cggtattatc ccgtattgac gccgggcaag
     6121 agcaactcgg tcgccgcata cactattctc agaatgactt ggttgagtac tcaccagtca
     6181 cagaaaagca tcttacggat ggcatgacag taagagaatt atgcagtgct gccataacca
     6241 tgagtgataa cactgcggcc aacttacttc tgacaacgat cggaggaccg aaggagctaa
     6301 ccgctttttt gcacaacatg ggggatcatg taactcgcct tgatcgttgg gaaccggagc
     6361 tgaatgaagc cataccaaac gacgagcgtg acaccacgat gcctgtagca atggcaacaa
     6421 cgttgcgcaa actattaact ggcgaactac ttactctagc ttcccggcaa caattaatag
     6481 actggatgga ggcggataaa gttgcaggac cacttctgcg ctcggccctt ccggctggct
     6541 ggtttattgc tgataaatct ggagccggtg agcgtgggtc tcgcggtatc attgcagcac
     6601 tggggccaga tggtaagccc tcccgtatcg tagttatcta cacgacgggg agtcaggcaa
     6661 ctatggatga acgaaataga cagatcgctg agataggtgc ctcactgatt aagcattggt
     6721 aactgtcaga ccaagtttac tcatatatac tttagattga tttaaaactt catttttaat
     6781 ttaaaaggat ctaggtgaag atcctttttg ataatctcat gaccaaaatc ccttaacgtg
     6841 agttttcgtt ccactgagcg tcagaccccg tagaaaagat caaaggatct tcttgagatc
     6901 ctttttttct gcgcgtaatc tgctgcttgc aaacaaaaaa accaccgcta ccagcggtgg
     6961 tttgtttgcc ggatcaagag ctaccaactc tttttccgaa ggtaactggc ttcagcagag
     7021 cgcagatacc aaatactgtt cttctagtgt agccgtagtt aggccaccac ttcaagaact
     7081 ctgtagcacc gcctacatac ctcgctctgc taatcctgtt accagtggct gctgccagtg
     7141 gcgataagtc gtgtcttacc gggttggact caagacgata gttaccggat aaggcgcagc
     7201 ggtcgggctg aacggggggt tcgtgcacac agcccagctt ggagcgaacg acctacaccg
     7261 aactgagata cctacagcgt gagctatgag aaagcgccac gcttcccgaa gggagaaagg
     7321 cggacaggta tccggtaagc ggcagggtcg gaacaggaga gcgcacgagg gagcttccag
     7381 ggggaaacgc ctggtatctt tatagtcctg tcgggtttcg ccacctctga cttgagcgtc
     7441 gatttttgtg atgctcgtca ggggggcgga gcctatggaa aaacgccagc aacgcggcct
     7501 ttttacggtt cctggccttt tgctggcctt ttgctcacat gt
//
