Features (pLannotate 1.2.2; 18 found; start..end, strand, type, name):
     12..39      +  repeat_region  AAV2 ITR (fragment): inverted terminal repeat of adeno-associated virus serotype 2 inverted
     68..95      +  repeat_region  AAV2 ITR (fragment): inverted terminal repeat of adeno-associated virus serotype 2 inverted
    149..1437    +  promoter       CaMKII promoter: promoter for the mouse calcium/calmodulin-dependent kinase II α subunit
   1452..1469    +  misc_feature   MCS (fragment): pUC18/19 multiple cloning site
   1476..2912    +  CDS            CHRM4: ACM4_HUMAN - Experimental evidence at protein level: Swiss-Prot protein existence level 1. The muscarinic acetylcholine receptor mediates various cellular responses, including inhibition of adenylate cyclase, breakdown of phosphoinositides and modulation of potassium channels through the action of G proteins. Primary transducing effect is inhibition of adenylate cyclase. From Homo sapiens (Human).
   2934..3641    +  CDS            mCherry: mCherry is a basic (constitutively fluorescent) red fluorescent protein published in 2004, derived from Discosoma sp.. It is reported to be a very rapidly-maturing monomer with low acid sensitivity.
   3645..3669    +  misc_feature   MCS (fragment): pBluescript multiple cloning site
   3669..4257    +  misc_feature   WPRE: woodchuck hepatitis virus posttranscriptional regulatory element
   4289..4765    +  polyA_signal   hGH poly(A) signal: human growth hormone polyadenylation signal
   4805..4945    +  repeat_region  AAV2 ITR: inverted terminal repeat of adeno-associated virus serotype 2 inverted
   4950..5001    -  misc_feature   bom (fragment): basis of mobility region from pBR322
   5020..5475    +  rep_origin     f1 ori (sequence partly withheld): f1 bacteriophage origin of replication; arrow indicates direction of (+) strand synthesis
   5476..5525    -  misc_feature   bom (fragment): basis of mobility region from pBR322
   5627..5662    -  CDS            rop (fragment): Rop protein, which maintains plasmids at low copy number; rop
   5679..5714    -  CDS            rop (fragment): Rop protein, which maintains plasmids at low copy number; rop
   5809..5913    +  promoter       AmpR promoter: bla
   5914..6774    +  CDS            AmpR: β-lactamase; bla; confers resistance to ampicillin, carbenicillin, and related antibiotics
   6945..7533    +  rep_origin     ori: high-copy-number ColE1/pMB1/pBR322/pUC origin of replication
>Addgene plasmid #50477 | pAAV-CaMKIIa-hM4D(Gi)-mCherry Sequencing Result | analyzer sequence | sequence record 171074
CCTGCAGGCAGCTGCGCGCTCGCTCGCTCACTGAGGCCGCCCGGGCGTCGGGCGACCTTTGGTCGCCCGG
CCTCAGTGAGCGAGCGAGCGCGCAGAGAGGGAGTGGCCAACTCCATCACTAGGGGTTCCTGCGGCCGCAC
GCGTTTAACATTATGGCCTTAGGTCACTTCATCTCCATGGGGTTCTTCTTCTGATTTTCTAGAAAATGAG
ATGGGGGTGCAGAGAGCTTCCTCAGTGACCTGCCCAGGGTCACATCAGAAATGTCAGAGCTAGAACTTGA
ACTCAGATTACTAATCTTAAATTCCATGCCTTGGGGGCATGCAAGTACGATATACAGAAGGAGTGAACTC
ATTAGGGCAGATGACCAATGAGTTTAGGAAAGAAGAGTCCAGGGCAGGGTACATCTACACCACCCGCCCA
GCCCTGGGTGAGTCCAGCCACGTTCACCTCATTATAGTTGCCTCTCTCCAGTCCTACCTTGACGGGAAGC
ACAAGCAGAAACTGGGACAGGAGCCCCAGGAGACCAAATCTTCATGGTCCCTCTGGGAGGATGGGTGGGG
AGAGCTGTGGCAGAGGCCTCAGGAGGGGCCCTGCTGCTCAGTGGTGACAGATAGGGGTGAGAAAGCAGAC
AGAGTCATTCCGTCAGCATTCTGGGTCTGTTTGGTACTTCTTCTCACGCTAAGGTGGCGGTGTGATATGC
ACAATGGCTAAAAAGCAGGGAGAGCTGGAAAGAAACAAGGACAGAGACAGAGGCCAAGTCAACCAGACCA
ATTCCCAGAGGAAGCAAAGAAACCATTACAGAGACTACAAGGGGGAAGGGAAGGAGAGATGAATTAGCTT
CCCCTGTAAACCTTAGAACCCAGCTGTTGCCAGGGCAACGGGGCAATACCTGTCTCTTCAGAGGAGATGA
AGTTGCCAGGGTAACTACATCCTGTCTTTCTCAAGGACCATCCCAGAATGTGGCACCCACTAGCCGTTAC
CATAGCAACTGCCTCTTTGCCCCACTTAATCCCATCCCGTCTGTTAAAAGGGCCCTATAGTTGGAGGTGG
GGGAGGTAGGAAGAGCGATGATCACTTGTGGACTAAGTTTGTTCGCATCCCCTTCTCCAACCCCCTCAGT
ACATCACCCTGGGGGAACAGGGTCCACTTGCTCCTGGGCCCACACAGTCCTGCAGTATTGTGTATATAAG
GCCAGGGCAAAGAGGAGCAGGTTTTAAAGTGAAAGGCAGGCAGGTGTTGGGGAGGCAGTTACCGGGGCAA
CGGGAACAGGGCGTTTCGGAGGTGGTTGCCATGGGGACCTGGATGCTGACGAAGGCTCGCGAGGCTGTGA
GCAGCCACAGTGCCCTGCTCAGAAGCCCCAAGCTCGTCAGTCAAGCCGGTTCTCCGTTTGCACTCAGGAG
CACGGGCAGGCGAGTGGCCCCTAGTTCTGGGGGCAGCTCTAGAGCGGTACCGGATCCTCTAGAGTCGACG
CCACCATGGCCAACTTCACACCTGTCAATGGCAGCTCGGGCAATCAGTCCGTGCGCCTGGTCACGTCATC
ATCCCACAATCGCTATGAGACGGTGGAAATGGTCTTCATTGCCACAGTGACAGGCTCCCTGAGCCTGGTG
ACTGTCGTGGGCAACATCCTGGTGATGCTGTCCATCAAGGTCAACAGGCAGCTGCAGACAGTCAACAACT
ACTTCCTCTTCAGCCTGGCGTGTGCTGATCTCATCATAGGCGCCTTCTCCATGAACCTCTACACCGTGTA
CATCATCAAGGGCTACTGGCCCCTGGGCGCCGTGGTCTGCGACCTGTGGCTGGCCCTGGACTGCGTGGTG
AGCAACGCCTCCGTCATGAACCTTCTCATCATCAGCTTTGACCGCTACTTCTGCGTCACCAAGCCTCTCA
CCTACCCTGCCCGGCGCACCACCAAGATGGCAGGCCTCATGATTGCTGCTGCCTGGGTACTGTCCTTCGT
GCTCTGGGCGCCTGCCATCTTGTTCTGGCAGTTTGTGGTGGGTAAGCGGACGGTGCCCGACAACCAGTGC
TTCATCCAGTTCCTGTCCAACCCAGCAGTGACCTTTGGCACAGCCATTGCTGGCTTCTACCTGCCTGTGG
TCATCATGACGGTGCTGTACATCCACATCTCCCTGGCCAGTCGCAGCCGAGTCCACAAGCACCGGCCCGA
GGGCCCGAAGGAGAAGAAAGCCAAGACGCTGGCCTTCCTCAAGAGCCCACTAATGAAGCAGAGCGTCAAG
AAGCCCCCGCCCGGGGAGGCCGCCCGGGAGGAGCTGCGCAATGGCAAGCTGGAGGAGGCCCCCCCGCCAG
CGCTGCCACCGCCACCGCGCCCCGTGGCTGATAAGGACACTTCCAATGAGTCCAGCTCAGGCAGTGCCAC
CCAGAACACCAAGGAACGCCCAGCCACAGAGCTGTCCACCACAGAGGCCACCACGCCCGCCATGCCCGCC
CCTCCCCTGCAGCCGCGGGCCCTCAACCCAGCCTCCAGATGGTCCAAGATCCAGATTGTGACGAAGCAGA
CAGGCAATGAGTGTGTGACAGCCATTGAGATTGTGCCTGCCACGCCGGCTGGCATGCGCCCTGCGGCCAA
CGTGGCCCGCAAGTTCGCCAGCATCGCTCGCAACCAGGTGCGCAAGAAGCGGCAGATGGCGGCCCGGGAG
CGCAAAGTGACACGAACGATCTTTGCCATTCTGCTGGCCTTCATCCTCACCTGGACGCCCTACAACGTCA
TGGTCCTGGTGAACACCTTCTGCCAGAGCTGCATCCCTGACACGGTGTGGTCCATTGGCTACTGGCTCTG
CTACGTCAACAGCACCATCAACCCTGCCTGCTATGCTCTGTGCAACGCCACCTTTAAAAAGACCTTCCGG
CACCTGCTGCTGTGCCAGTATCGGAACATCGGCACTGCCAGGCGGGATCCACCGGTCGCCACCATGGTGA
GCAAGGGCGAGGAGGATAACATGGCCATCATCAAGGAGTTCATGCGCTTCAAGGTGCACATGGAGGGCTC
CGTGAACGGCCACGAGTTCGAGATCGAGGGCGAGGGCGAGGGCCGCCCCTACGAGGGCACCCAGACCGCC
AAGCTGAAGGTGACCAAGGGTGGCCCCCTGCCCTTCGCCTGGGACATCCTGTCCCCTCAGTTCATGTACG
GCTCCAAGGCCTACGTGAAGCACCCCGCCGACATCCCCGACTACTTGAAGCTGTCCTTCCCCGAGGGCTT
CAAGTGGGAGCGCGTGATGAACTTCGAGGACGGCGGCGTGGTGACCGTGACCCAGGACTCCTCCCTGCAG
GACGGCGAGTTCATCTACAAGGTGAAGCTGCGCGGCACCAACTTCCCCTCCGACGGCCCCGTAATGCAGA
AGAAGACCATGGGCTGGGAGGCCTCCTCCGAGCGGATGTACCCCGAGGACGGCGCCCTGAAGGGCGAGAT
CAAGCAGAGGCTGAAGCTGAAGGACGGCGGCCACTACGACGCTGAGGTCAAGACCACCTACAAGGCCAAG
AAGCCCGTGCAGCTGCCCGGCGCCTACAACGTCAACATCAAGTTGGACATCACCTCCCACAACGAGGACT
ACACCATCGTGGAACAGTACGAACGCGCCGAGGGCCGCCACTCCACCGGCGGCATGGACGAGCTGTACAA
GTAAGAATTCGATATCAAGCTTATCGATAATCAACCTCTGGATTACAAAATTTGTGAAAGATTGACTGGT
ATTCTTAACTATGTTGCTCCTTTTACGCTATGTGGATACGCTGCTTTAATGCCTTTGTATCATGCTATTG
CTTCCCGTATGGCTTTCATTTTCTCCTCCTTGTATAAATCCTGGTTGCTGTCTCTTTATGAGGAGTTGTG
GCCCGTTGTCAGGCAACGTGGCGTGGTGTGCACTGTGTTTGCTGACGCAACCCCCACTGGTTGGGGCATT
GCCACCACCTGTCAGCTCCTTTCCGGAACTTTCGCTTTCCCCCTCCCTATTGCCACGGCGGAACTCATCG
CCGCCTGCCTTGCCCGCTGCTGGACAGGGGCTCGGCTGTTGGGCACTGACAATTCCGTGGTGTTGTCGGG
GAAATCATCGTCCTTTCCTTGGCTGCTCGCCTATGTTGCCACCTGGATTCTGCGCGGGACGTCCTTCTGC
TACGTCCCTTCGGCCCTCAATCCAGCGGACCTTCCTTCCCGCGGCCTGCTGCCGGCTCTGCGGCCTCTTC
CGCGTCTTCGCCTTCGCCCTCAGACGAGTCGGATCTCCCTTTGGGCCGCCTCCCCGCATCGATACCGAGC
GCTGCTCGAGAGATCTACGGGTGGCATCCCTGTGACCCCTCCCCAGTGCCTCTCCTGGCCCTGGAAGTTG
CCACTCCAGTGCCCACCAGCCTTGTCCTAATAAAATTAAGTTGCATCATTTTGTCTGACTAGGTGTCCTT
CTATAATATTATGGGGTGGAGGGGGGTGGTATGGAGCAAGGGGCAAGTTGGGAAGACAACCTGTAGGGCC
TGCGGGGTCTATTGGGAACCAAGCTGGAGTGCAGTGGCACAATCTTGGCTCACTGCAATCTCCGCCTCCT
GGGTTCAAGCGATTCTCCTGCCTCAGCCTCCCGAGTTGTTGGGATTCCAGGCATGCATGACCAGGCTCAG
CTAATTTTTGTTTTTTTGGTAGAGACGGGGTTTCACCATATTGGCCAGGCTGGTCTCCAACTCCTAATCT
CAGGTGATCTACCCACCTTGGCCTCCCAAATTGCTGGGATTACAGGCGTGAACCACTGCTCCCTTCCCTG
TCCTTCTGATTTTGTAGGTAACCACGTGCGGACCGAGCGGCCGCAGGAACCCCTAGTGATGGAGTTGGCC
ACTCCCTCTCTGCGCGCTCGCTCGCTCACTGAGGCCGGGCGACCAAAGGTCGCCCGACGCCCGGGCTTTG
CCCGGGCGGCCTCAGTGAGCGAGCGAGCGCGCAGCTGCCTGCAGGGGCGCCTGATGCGGTATTTTCTCCT
TACGCATCTGTGCGGTATTTCACACCGCATA
[95 nt withheld, positions 5002-5096]
T
[46 nt withheld, positions 5098-5143]
C
[141 nt withheld, positions 5145-5285]
CCTTTGACGTTGGAGTCCACGTTCTTTAATAGTGGACTCTTGTTCCAAACTGGAACAACACTCAACTCTA
TCTCGGGCTATTCTTTTGATTTATAAGGGATTTTGCCGATTTCGGTCTATTGGTTAAAAAATGAGCTGAT
TTAACAAAAATTTAACGCGAATTTTAACAAAATATTAACGTTTACAATTTTATGGTGCACTCTCAGTACA
ATCTGCTCTGATGCCGCATAGTTAAGCCAGCCCCGACACCCGCCAACACCCGCTGACGCGCCCTGACGGG
CTTGTCTGCTCCCGGCATCCGCTTACAGACAAGCTGTGACCGTCTCCGGGAGCTGCATGTGTCAGAGGTT
TTCACCGTCATCACCGAAACGCGCGAGCCGGGAGCTGCATGTGTCAGAGGTTTTCACCGTCATCACCGAA
ACGCGCGAGACGAAAGGGCCTCGTGATACGCCTATTTTTATAGGTTAATGTCATGATAATAATGGTTTCT
TAGACGTCAGGTGGCACTTTTCGGGGAAATGTGCGCGGAACCCCTATTTGTTTATTTTTCTAAATACATT
CAAATATGTATCCGCTCATGAGACAATAACCCTGATAAATGCTTCAATAATATTGAAAAAGGAAGAGTAT
GAGTATTCAACATTTCCGTGTCGCCCTTATTCCCTTTTTTGCGGCATTTTGCCTTCCTGTTTTTGCTCAC
CCAGAAACGCTGGTGAAAGTAAAAGATGCTGAAGATCAGTTGGGTGCACGAGTGGGTTACATCGAACTGG
ATCTCAACAGCGGTAAGATCCTTGAGAGTTTTCGCCCCGAAGAACGTTTTCCAATGATGAGCACTTTTAA
AGTTCTGCTATGTGGCGCGGTATTATCCCGTATTGACGCCGGGCAAGAGCAACTCGGTCGCCGCATACAC
TATTCTCAGAATGACTTGGTTGAGTACTCACCAGTCACAGAAAAGCATCTTACGGATGGCATGACAGTAA
GAGAATTATGCAGTGCTGCCATAACCATGAGTGATAACACTGCGGCCAACTTACTTCTGACAACGATCGG
AGGACCGAAGGAGCTAACCGCTTTTTTGCACAACATGGGGGATCATGTAACTCGCCTTGATCGTTGGGAA
CCGGAGCTGAATGAAGCCATACCAAACGACGAGCGTGACACCACGATGCCTGTAGCAATGGCAACAACGT
TGCGCAAACTATTAACTGGCGAACTACTTACTCTAGCTTCCCGGCAACAATTAATAGACTGGATGGAGGC
GGATAAAGTTGCAGGACCACTTCTGCGCTCGGCCCTTCCGGCTGGCTGGTTTATTGCTGATAAATCTGGA
GCCGGTGAGCGTGGGTCTCGCGGTATCATTGCAGCACTGGGGCCAGATGGTAAGCCCTCCCGTATCGTAG
TTATCTACACGACGGGGAGTCAGGCAACTATGGATGAACGAAATAGACAGATCGCTGAGATAGGTGCCTC
ACTGATTAAGCATTGGTAACTGTCAGACCAAGTTTACTCATATATACTTTAGATTGATTTAAAACTTCAT
TTTTAATTTAAAAGGATCTAGGTGAAGATCCTTTTTGATAATCTCATGACCAAAATCCCTTAACGTGAGT
TTTCGTTCCACTGAGCGTCAGACCCCGTAGAAAAGATCAAAGGATCTTCTTGAGATCCTTTTTTTCTGCG
CGTAATCTGCTGCTTGCAAACAAAAAAACCACCGCTACCAGCGGTGGTTTGTTTGCCGGATCAAGAGCTA
CCAACTCTTTTTCCGAAGGTAACTGGCTTCAGCAGAGCGCAGATACCAAATACTGTTCTTCTAGTGTAGC
CGTAGTTAGGCCACCACTTCAAGAACTCTGTAGCACCGCCTACATACCTCGCTCTGCTAATCCTGTTACC
AGTGGCTGCTGCCAGTGGCGATAAGTCGTGTCTTACCGGGTTGGACTCAAGACGATAGTTACCGGATAAG
GCGCAGCGGTCGGGCTGAACGGGGGGTTCGTGCACACAGCCCAGCTTGGAGCGAACGACCTACACCGAAC
TGAGATACCTACAGCGTGAGCTATGAGAAAGCGCCACGCTTCCCGAAGGGAGAAAGGCGGACAGGTATCC
GGTAAGCGGCAGGGTCGGAACAGGAGAGCGCACGAGGGAGCTTCCAGGGGGAAACGCCTGGTATCTTTAT
AGTCCTGTCGGGTTTCGCCACCTCTGACTTGAGCGTCGATTTTTGTGATGCTCGTCAGGGGGGCGGAGCC
TATGGAAAAACGCCAGCAACGCGGCCTTTTTACGGTTCCTGGCCTTTTGCTGGCCTTTTGCTCACATGT
