>Addgene plasmid #50477 | pAAV-CaMKIIa-hM4D(Gi)-mCherry | addgene partial sequence | sequence record 77744 | WPRE-R 5'-CATAGCGTAAAAGGAGCAACA-3'
AATTTTGTAATCCAGAGGTTGATTATCGATAAGCTTGATATCGAATTCTTACTTGTACAGCTCGTCCATG
CCGCCGGTGGAGTGGCGGCCCTCGGCGCGTTCGTACTGTTCCACGATGGTGTAGTCCTCGTTGTGGGAGG
TGATGTCCAACTTGATGTTGACGTTGTAGGCGCCGGGCAGCTGCACGGGCTTCTTGGCCTTGTAGGTGGT
CTTGACCTCAGCGTCGTAGTGGCCGCCGTCCTTCAGCTTCAGCCTCTGCTTGATCTCGCCCTTCAGGGCG
CCGTCCTCGGGGTACATCCGCTCGGAGGAGGCCTCCCAGCCCATGGTCTTCTTCTGCATTACGGGGCCGT
CGGAGGGGAAGTTGGTGCCGCGCAGCTTCACCTTGTAGATGAACTCGCCGTCCTGCAGGGAGGAGTCCTG
GGTCACGGTCACCACGCCGCCGTCCTCGAAGTTCATCACGCGCTCCCACTTGAAGCCCTCGGGGAAGGAC
AGCTTCAAGTAGTCGGGGATGTCGGCGGGGTGCTTCACGTAGGCCTTGGAGCCGTACATGAACTGAGGGG
ACAGGATGTCCCAGGCGAAGGGCAGGGGGCCACCCTTGGTCACCTTCAGCTTGGCGGTCTGGGTGCCCTC
GTAGGGGCGGCCCTCGCCCTCGCCCTCGATCTCGAACTCGTGGCCGTTCACGGAGCCCTCCATGTGCACC
TTGAAGCGCATGAACTCCTTGATGATGGCCATGTTATCCTCCTCGCCCTTGCTCACCATGGTGGCGACCG
GTGGATCCCGCCTGGCAGTGCCGATGTTCCGATACTGGCACAGCAGCAGGTGCCGGAAGGTCTTTTTAAA
GGTGGCGTTGCACAGAGCATAGCAGGCAGGGTTGATGGTGCTGTTGAC
