>Addgene plasmid #50477 | pAAV-CaMKIIa-hM4D(Gi)-mCherry | addgene partial sequence | sequence record 77794 | mCaMKIIa-pro-F2 5'-GGCAAAGAGGAGCAGGTTTT-3'
CGGGGCAACGGGAACAGGGCGTTTCGGAGGTGGTTGCCATGGGGACCTGGATGCTGACGAAGGCTCGCGA
GGCTGTGAGCAGCCACAGTGCCCTGCTCAGAAGCCCCAAGCTCGTCAGTCAAGCCGGTTCTCCGTTTGCA
CTCAGGAGCACGGGCAGGCGAGTGGCCCCTAGTTCTGGGGGCAGCTCTAGAGCGGTACCGGATCCTCTAG
AGTCGACGCCACCATGGCCAACTTCACACCTGTCAATGGCAGCTCGGGCAATCAGTCCGTGCGCCTGGTC
ACGTCATCATCCCACAATCGCTATGAGACGGTGGAAATGGTCTTCATTGCCACAGTGACAGGCTCCCTGA
GCCTGGTGACTGTCGTGGGCAACATCCTGGTGATGCTGTCCATCAAGGTCAACAGGCAGCTGCAGACAGT
CAACAACTACTTCCTCTTCAGCCTGGCGTGTGCTGATCTCATCATAGGCGCCTTCTCCATGAACCTCTAC
ACCGTGTACATCATCAAGGGCTACTGGCCCCTGGGCGCCGTGGTCTGCGACCTGTGGCTGGCCCTGGACT
GCGTGGTGAGCAACGCCTCCGTCATGAACCTTCTCATCATCAGCTTTGACCGCTACTTCTGCGTCACCAA
GCCTCTCACCTACCCTGCCCGGCGCACCACCAAGATGGCAGGCCTCATGATTGCTGCTGCCTGGGTACTG
TCCTTCGTGCTCTGGGCGCCTGCCATCTTGTTCTGGCAGTTTGTGGTGGGTAAGCGGACGGTGCCCGACA
ACCAGTGCTTCATCCAGTTCCTGTCCAACCCAGCAGTGACCTTTGGCACAGCCATTGCTGGCTTCTACCT
GCCTGTGGTCATCATGACGGTGCTGTACATCCACATCTCCCTGGCCA
